>Addgene plasmid #70412 | R777-E128 Hs.MAPK3-nostop | depositor full sequence | sequence record 125861 | Full Sequence
TTAACGCTAGCATGGATGTTTTCCCAGTCACGACGTTGTAAAACGACGGCCAGTCTTAAAATTCGAGCTC
GGTCCGAGGATCCGAAATAATGATTTTATTTTGACTGATAGTGACCTGTTCGTTGCAACAAATTGATAAG
CAATGCTTTTTTATAATGCCAACTTTGTACAAAAAAGTTGGCACCATGGCGGCGGCGGCGGCTCAGGGGG
GCGGGGGCGGGGAGCCCCGTAGAACCGAGGGGGTCGGCCCGGGGGTCCCGGGGGAGGTGGAGATGGTGAA
GGGGCAGCCGTTCGACGTGGGCCCGCGCTACACGCAGTTGCAGTACATCGGCGAGGGCGCGTACGGCATG
GTCAGCTCGGCCTATGACCACGTGCGCAAGACTCGCGTGGCCATCAAGAAGATCAGCCCCTTCGAACATC
AGACCTACTGCCAGCGCACGCTCCGGGAGATCCAGATCCTGCTGCGCTTCCGCCATGAGAATGTCATCGG
CATCCGAGACATTCTGCGGGCGTCCACCCTGGAAGCCATGAGAGATGTCTACATTGTGCAGGACCTGATG
GAGACTGACCTGTACAAGTTGCTGAAAAGCCAGCAGCTGAGCAATGACCATATCTGCTACTTCCTCTACC
AGATCCTGCGGGGCCTCAAGTACATCCACTCCGCCAACGTGCTCCACCGAGATCTAAAGCCCTCCAACCT
GCTCATCAACACCACCTGCGACCTTAAGATTTGTGATTTCGGCCTGGCCCGGATTGCCGATCCTGAGCAT
GACCACACCGGCTTCCTGACGGAGTATGTGGCTACGCGCTGGTACCGGGCCCCAGAGATCATGCTGAACT
CCAAGGGCTATACCAAGTCCATCGACATCTGGTCTGTGGGCTGCATTCTGGCTGAGATGCTCTCTAACCG
GCCCATCTTCCCTGGCAAGCACTACCTGGATCAGCTCAACCACATTCTGGGCATCCTGGGCTCCCCATCC
CAGGAGGACCTGAATTGTATCATCAACATGAAGGCCCGAAACTACCTACAGTCTCTGCCCTCCAAGACCA
AGGTGGCTTGGGCCAAGCTTTTCCCCAAGTCAGACTCCAAAGCCCTTGACCTGCTGGACCGGATGTTAAC
CTTTAACCCCAATAAACGGATCACAGTGGAGGAAGCGCTGGCTCACCCCTACCTGGAGCAGTACTATGAC
CCGACGGATGAGCCAGTGGCCGAGGAGCCCTTCACCTTCGCCATGGAGCTGGATGACCTACCTAAGGAGC
GGCTGAAGGAGCTCATCTTCCAGGAGACAGCACGCTTCCAGCCCGGAGTGCTGGAGGCCCCCTCAACTTT
CTTGTACAAAGTTGGCATTATAGGAAAGCATTGCTTATCAATTTGTTGCAACGAACAGGTCACTATCAGT
CAAAATAAAATCATTATTTGCATGCAAGCTTAGATCCTCTAGACCAGCCAGGACAGAAATGCCTCGACTT
CGCTGCTACCCAAGGTTGCCGGGTGACGCACACCGTGGAAACGGATGAAGGCACGAACCCAGTGGACATA
AGCCTGTTCGGTTCGTAAGCTGTAATGCAAGTAGCGTATGCGCTCACGCAACTGGTCCAGAACCTTGACC
GAACGCAGCGGTGGTAACGGCGCAGTGGCGGTTTTCATGGCTTGTTATGACTGTTTTTTTGGGGTACAGT
CTATGCCTCGGGCATCCAAGCAGCAAGCGCGTTACGCCGTGGGTCGATGTTTGATGTTATGGAGCAGCAA
CGATGTTACGCAGCAGGGCAGTCGCCCTAAAACAAAGTTAAACATTATGAGGGAAGCGGTGATCGCCGAA
GTATCGACTCAACTATCAGAGGTAGTTGGCGTCATCGAGCGCCATCTCGAACCGACGTTGCTGGCCGTAC
ATTTGTACGGCTCCGCAGTGGATGGCGGCCTGAAGCCACACAGTGATATTGATTTGCTGGTTACGGTGAC
CGTAAGGCTTGATGAAACAACGCGGCGAGCTTTGATCAACGACCTTTTGGAAACTTCGGCTTCCCCTGGA
GAGAGCGAGATTCTCCGCGCTGTAGAAGTCACCATTGTTGTGCACGACGACATCATTCCGTGGCGTTATC
CAGCTAAGCGCGAACTGCAATTTGGAGAATGGCAGCGCAATGACATTCTTGCAGGTATCTTCGAGCCAGC
CACGATCGACATTGATCTGGCTATCTTGCTGACAAAAGCAAGAGAACATAGCGTTGCCTTGGTAGGTCCA
GCGGCGGAGGAACTCTTTGATCCGGTTCCTGAACAGGATCTATTTGAGGCGCTAAATGAAACCTTAACGC
TATGGAACTCGCCGCCCGACTGGGCTGGCGATGAGCGAAATGTAGTGCTTACGTTGTCCCGCATTTGGTA
CAGCGCAGTAACCGGCAAAATCGCGCCGAAGGATGTCGCTGCCGACTGGGCAATGGAGCGCCTGCCGGCC
CAGTATCAGCCCGTCATACTTGAAGCTAGACAGGCTTATCTTGGACAAGAAGAAGATCGCTTGGCCTCGC
GCGCAGATCAGTTGGAAGAATTTGTCCACTACGTGAAAGGCGAGATCACCAAGGTAGTCGGCAAATAACC
CTCGAGCCACCCATGACCAAAATCCCTTAACGTGAGTTACGCGTCGTTCCACTGAGCGTCAGACCCCGTA
GAAAAGATCAAAGGATCTTCTTGAGATCCTTTTTTTCTGCGCGTAATCTGCTGCTTGCAAACAAAAAAAC
CACCGCTACCAGCGGTGGTTTGTTTGCCGGATCAAGAGCTACCAACTCTTTTTCCGAAGGTAACTGGCTT
CAGCAGAGCGCAGATACCAAATACTGTCCTTCTAGTGTAGCCGTAGTTAGGCCACCACTTCAAGAACTCT
GTAGCACCGCCTACATACCTCGCTCTGCTAATCCTGTTACCAGTGGCTGCTGCCAGTGGCGATAAGTCGT
GTCTTACCGGGTTGGACTCAAGACGATAGTTACCGGATAAGGCGCAGCGGTCGGGCTGAACGGGGGGTTC
GTGCACACAGCCCAGCTTGGAGCGAACGACCTACACCGAACTGAGATACCTACAGCGTGAGCATTGAGAA
AGCGCCACGCTTCCCGAAGGGAGAAAGGCGGACAGGTATCCGGTAAGCGGCAGGGTCGGAACAGGAGAGC
GCACGAGGGAGCTTCCAGGGGGAAACGCCTGGTATCTTTATAGTCCTGTCGGGTTTCGCCACCTCTGACT
TGAGCGTCGATTTTTGTGATGCTCGTCAGGGGGGCGGAGCCTATGGAAAAACGCCAGCAACGCGGCCTTT
TTACGGTTCCTGGCCTTTTGCTGGCCTTTTGCTCACATGTTCTTTCCTGCGTTATCCCCTGATTCTGTGG
ATAACCGTATTACCGCCTTTGAGTGAGCTGATACCGCTCGCCGCAGCCGAACGACCGAGCGCAGCGAGTC
AGTGAGCGAGGAAGCGGAAGAGCGCCCAATACGCAAACCGCCTCTCCCCGCGCGTTGGCCGATTCATTAA
TGCAGCTGGCACGACAGGTTTCCCGACTGGAAAGCGGGCAGTGAGCGCAACGCAATTAATACGCGTACCG
CTAGCCAGGAAGAGTTTGTAGAAACGCAAAAAGGCCATCCGTCAGGATGGCCTTCTGCTTAGTTTGATGC
CTGGCAGTTTATGGCGGGCGTCCTGCCCGCCACCCTCCGGGCCGTTGCTTCACAACGTTCAAATCCGCTC
CCGGCGGATTTGTCCTACTCAGGAGAGCGTTCACCGACAAACAACAGATAAAACGAAAGGCCCAGTCTTC
CGACTGAGCCTTTCGTTTTATTTGATGCCTGGCAGTTCCCTACTCTCGCG
Features (pLannotate 1.2.2; 11 found; start..end, strand, type, name):
     18..54      -  CDS            lacZα (fragment): LacZα fragment of β-galactosidase; lacZ fragment
     85..180     +  protein_bind   attL3: mutant version of attL; recombination site for the Gateway® LR reaction LR Clonase™
    186..1322    +  CDS            MAPK3: MK03_HUMAN - Also known as ERK1, PRKM3. Experimental evidence at protein level: Swiss-Prot protein existence level 1. Serine/threonine kinase which acts as an essential component of the MAP kinase signal transduction pathway. MAPK1/ERK2 and MAPK3/ERK1 are the 2 MAPKs which play an important role in the MAPK/ERK cascade. They participate also in a signaling cascade initiated by activated KIT and KITLG/SCF. Depending on the cellular context, the MAPK/ERK cascade mediates diverse biological functions such as cell growth, adhesion, survival and differentiation through the regulation of transcripti
   1327..1420    -  protein_bind   attL2 (fragment): mutant version of attL; recombination site for the Gateway® LR reaction LR Clonase™
   1535..1558    +  promoter       Pc promoter (fragment): intI1 (promoter lies within the coding sequence); class 1 integron promoter
   1734..1790    +  CDS            GmR (fragment): gentamycin acetyltransferase; aacC1; confers resistance to gentamycin
   1797..2588    +  CDS            SmR: aminoglycoside adenylyltransferase (Murphy, 1985); aadA; confers resistance to spectinomycin and streptomycin
   2681..3269    +  rep_origin     ori: high-copy-number ColE1/pMB1/pBR322/pUC origin of replication
   3452..3544    +  CDS            lacI (fragment): lac repressor; lacI; The lac repressor binds to the lac operator to inhibit transcription in E. coli. This inhibition can be relieved by adding lactose or isopropyl-β-D-thiogalactopyranoside (IPTG).
   3599..3626    -  terminator     rrnB T2 terminator: transcription terminator T2 from the E. coli rrnB gene
   3758..3801    +  terminator     rrnB T1 terminator: Escherichia coli rrnB; transcription terminator T1 from the E. coli rrnB gene
