[The description below was written by a language model from this plasmid's Addgene catalogue record and pLannotate feature annotations shown in this document.]
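Description:
R777-E128 Hs.MAPK3-nostop is a Gateway entry clone built on the pDonor-255 backbone (about 2.7 kb without insert; 3,830 nt in total) that carries the human MAPK3 open reading frame, corresponding to transcript NM_002746.2. It is a bacterial propagation plasmid only. It replicates from a high-copy ColE1/pUC-type origin and is selected with spectinomycin through an aadA aminoglycoside adenylyltransferase gene (SmR). This gene sits downstream of a fragment of a class 1 integron Pc promoter and a short remnant of a gentamicin resistance gene. Small lacZα and lacI fragments are backbone remnants, and rrnB T1 and T2 terminators lie upstream of the cloning region, where they likely insulate the insert from read-through transcription.

The 1,137 bp insert encodes MAPK3 (ERK1, p44 MAPK), a serine/threonine kinase that, together with MAPK1/ERK2, is a core component of the MAPK/ERK signalling cascade controlling growth, adhesion, survival and differentiation. The ORF is flanked by two attL recombination sites. The automated annotation labels the upstream site as attL3 and the downstream one as a partial attL2, so the exact identity of the upstream site should be checked against the sequence rather than assumed. No promoter for expressing the insert is annotated, as expected for an entry clone. Expression requires an LR Clonase reaction to transfer the ORF into a destination vector that supplies the promoter and any tags. Because the native stop codon has been omitted, the clone is intended for building C-terminal fusions, such as epitope tags or fluorescent proteins encoded by the destination vector.
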