Addgene plasmid #70412: R777-E128 Hs.MAPK3-nostop
Purpose: Gateway ORF clone of human MAPK3 [NM_002746.2] without stop codon (for C-terminal fusions)
Depositing lab: Dominic Esposito. Depositing organization: National Cancer Institute (NCI).
Backbone
  Vector backbone: pDonor-255
  Backbone size w/o insert (bp): 2693
  Vector type: Gateway Entry Clone
Growth in bacteria
  Bacterial resistance: Spectinomycin, 50 μg/mL
  Growth temperature: 37°C
  Growth strain: DH10B
  Copy number: High Copy
Gene/Insert
  Gene/Insert name: MAPK3 (alt name: NM_002746.2)
  Species: H. sapiens (human)
  Insert size (bp): 1137
  Entrez Gene: MAPK3 (a.k.a. ERK-1, ERK1, ERT2, HS44KDAP, HUMKER1A, P44ERK1, P44MAPK, PRKM3, p44-ERK1, p44-MAPK)
  Cloning method: Gateway Cloning
  Sequencing primers: 5′ M13F 23-mer (5'-CCCAGTCACGACGTTGTAAAACG); 3′ attLR 23-mer (5'-TAACATCAGAGATTTTGAGACAC)
Terms and licenses: Academic/Nonprofit Terms; Industry Terms: Not Available to Industry
How to cite: R777-E128 Hs.MAPK3-nostop was a gift from Dominic Esposito (Addgene plasmid # 70412 ; http://n2t.net/addgene:70412 ; RRID:Addgene_70412)
