>Addgene plasmid #70412 | R777-E128 Hs.MAPK3-nostop | addgene partial sequence | sequence record 132401 | pCR8_R1 5'-cgaaccgaacaggcttatgt-3'
GGTGTGCGTCACCCGGCAACCTTGGGTAGCAGCGAAGTCGAGGCATTTCTGTCCTGGCTGGTCTAGAGGA
TCTAAGCTTGCATGCAAATAATGATTTTATTTTGACTGATAGTGACCTGTTCGTTGCAACAAATTGATAA
GCAATGCTTTCCTATAATGCCAACTTTGTACAAGAAAGTTGAGGGGGCCTCCAGCACTCCGGGCTGGAAG
CGTGCTGTCTCCTGGAAGATGAGCTCCTTCAGCCGCTCCTTAGGTAGGTCATCCAGCTCCATGGCGAAGG
TGAAGGGCTCCTCGGCCACTGGCTCATCCGTCGGGTCATAGTACTGCTCCAGGTAGGGGTGAGCCAGCGC
TTCCTCCACTGTGATCCGTTTATTGGGGTTAAAGGTTAACATCCGGTCCAGCAGGTCAAGGGCTTTGGAG
TCTGACTTGGGGAAAAGCTTGGCCCAAGCCACCTTGGTCTTGGAGGGCAGAGACTGTAGGTAGTTTCGGG
CCTTCATGTTGATGATACAATTCAGGTCCTCCTGGGATGGGGAGCCCAGGATGCCCAGAATGTGGTTGAG
CTGATCCAGGTAGTGCTTGCCAGGGAAGATGGGCCGGTTAGAGAGCATCTCAGCCAGAATGCAGCCCACA
GACCAGATGTCGATGGACTTGGTATAGCCCTTGGAGTTCAGCATGATCTCTGGGGCCCGGTACCAGCGCG
TAGCCACATACTCCGTCAGGAAGCCGGTGTGGTCATGCTCAGGATCGGCAATCCGGGCCAGGCCGAAATC
ACAAATCTTAAGGTCGCAGGTGGTGTTGATGAGCAGGTTGGAGGGCTTTAGATCTCGGTGGAGCACGTTG
GCGGAGTGGATGTACTTGAGGCCCCGCAGGATCTGGTAGAGGAAGTAGCAGATATGGTCATTGCTCAGCT
GCTGGCTTTTCAGCAACTTGTACAGGTCAGTCTCCATCAGGTCCTGCACAATGTAGACATC
